>Addgene plasmid #81407 | pDONR223_IDH2_p.G137E | addgene full sequence | sequence record 167916 | Addgene NGS Result
GGCAGTTCCCTACTCTCGCGTTAACGCTAGCATGGATGTTTTCCCAGTCACGACGTTGTAAAACGACGGC
CAGTCTTAAGCTCGGGCCCCAAATAATGATTTTATTTTGACTGATAGTGACCTGTTCGTTGCAACAAATT
GATGAGCAATGCTTTTTTATAATGCCAACTTTGTACAAAAAAGTTGGCACCATGGCCGGCTACCTGCGGG
TCGTGCGCTCGCTCTGCAGAGCCTCAGGCTCGCGGCCGGCCTGGGCGCCGGCGGCCCTGACAGCCCCCAC
CTCGCAAGAGCAGCCGCGGCGCCACTATGCCGACAAAAGGATCAAGGTGGCGAAGCCCGTGGTGGAGATG
GATGGTGATGAGATGACCCGTATTATCTGGCAGTTCATCAAGGAGAAGCTCATCCTGCCCCACGTGGACA
TCCAGCTAAAGTATTTTGACCTCGGGCTCCCAAACCGTGACCAGACTGATGACCAGGTCACCATTGACTC
TGCACTGGCCACCCAGAAGTACAGTGTGGCTGTCAAGTGTGCCACCATCACCCCTGATGAGGCCCGTGTG
GAAGAGTTCAAGCTGAAGAAGATGTGGAAAAGTCCCAATGAAACTATCCGGAACATCCTGGGGGGGACTG
TCTTCCGGGAGCCCATCATCTGCAAAAACATCCCACGCCTAGTCCCTGGCTGGACCAAGCCCATCACCAT
TGGCAGGCACGCCCATGGCGACCAGTACAAGGCCACAGACTTTGTGGCAGACCGGGCCGGCACTTTCAAA
ATGGTCTTCACCCCAAAAGATGGCAGTGGTGTCAAGGAGTGGGAAGTGTACAACTTCCCCGCAGGCGGCG
TGGGCATGGGCATGTACAACACCGACGAGTCCATCTCAGGTTTTGCGCACAGCTGCTTCCAGTATGCCAT
CCAGAAGAAATGGCCGCTGTACATGAGCACCAAGAACACCATACTGAAAGCCTACGATGGGCGTTTCAAG
GACATCTTCCAGGAGATCTTTGACAAGCACTATAAGACCGACTTCGACAAGAATAAGATCTGGTATGAGC
ACCGGCTCATTGATGACATGGTGGCTCAGGTCCTCAAGTCTTCGGGTGGCTTTGTGTGGGCCTGCAAGAA
CTATGACGGAGATGTGCAGTCAGACATCCTGGCCCAGGGCTTTGGCTCCCTTGGCCTGATGACGTCCGTC
CTGGTCTGCCCTGATGGGAAGACGATTGAGGCTGAGGCCGCTCATGGGACCGTCACCCGCCACTATCGGG
AGCACCAGAAGGGCCGGCCCACCAGCACCAACCCCATCGCCAGCATCTTTGCCTGGACACGTGGCCTGGA
GCACCGGGGGAAGCTGGATGGGAACCAAGACCTCATCAGGTTTGCCCAGATGCTGGAGAAGGTGTGCGTG
GAGACGGTGGAGAGTGGAGCCATGACCAAGGACCTGGCGGGCTGCATTCACGGCCTCAGCAATGTGAAGC
TGAACGAGCACTTCCTGAACACCACGGACTTCCTCGACACCATCAAGAGCAACCTGGACAGAGCCCTGGG
CAGGCAGTACCCAACTTTCTTGTACAAAGTTGGCATTATAAGAAAGCATTGCTTATCAATTTGTTGCAAC
GAACAGGTCACTATCAGTCAAAATAAAATCATTATTTGCCATCCAGCTGATATCCCCTATAGTGAGTCGT
ATTACATGGTCATAGCTGTTTCCTGGCAGCTCTGGCCCGTGTCTCAAAATCTCTGATGTTACATTGCACA
AGATAAAAATATATCATCATGCCTCCTCTAGACCAGCCAGGACAGAAATGCCTCGACTTCGCTGCTACCC
AAGGTTGCCGGGTGACGCACACCGTGGAAACGGATGAAGGCACGAACCCAGTGGACATAAGCCTGTTCGG
TTCGTAAGCTGTAATGCAAGTAGCGTATGCGCTCACGCAACTGGTCCAGAACCTTGACCGAACGCAGCGG
TGGTAACGGCGCAGTGGCGGTTTTCATGGCTTGTTATGACTGTTTTTTTGGGGTACAGTCTATGCCTCGG
GCATCCAAGCAGCAAGCGCGTTACGCCGTGGGTCGATGTTTGATGTTATGGAGCAGCAACGATGTTACGC
AGCAGGGCAGTCGCCCTAAAACAAAGTTAAACATTATGAGGGAAGCGGTGATCGCCGAAGTATCGACTCA
ACTATCAGAGGTAGTTGGCGTCATCGAGCGCCATCTCGAACCGACGTTGCTGGCCGTACATTTGTACGGC
TCCGCAGTGGATGGCGGCCTGAAGCCACACAGTGATATTGATTTGCTGGTTACGGTGACCGTAAGGCTTG
ATGAAACAACGCGGCGAGCTTTGATCAACGACCTTTTGGAAACTTCGGCTTCCCCTGGAGAGAGCGAGAT
TCTCCGCGCTGTAGAAGTCACCATTGTTGTGCACGACGACATCATTCCGTGGCGTTATCCAGCTAAGCGC
GAACTGCAATTTGGAGAATGGCAGCGCAATGACATTCTTGCAGGTATCTTCGAGCCAGCCACGATCGACA
TTGATCTGGCTATCTTGCTGACAAAAGCAAGAGAACATAGCGTTGCCTTGGTAGGTCCAGCGGCGGAGGA
ACTCTTTGATCCGGTTCCTGAACAGGATCTATTTGAGGCGCTAAATGAAACCTTAACGCTATGGAACTCG
CCGCCCGACTGGGCTGGCGATGAGCGAAATGTAGTGCTTACGTTGTCCCGCATTTGGTACAGCGCAGTAA
CCGGCAAAATCGCGCCGAAGGATGTCGCTGCCGACTGGGCAATGGAGCGCCTGCCGGCCCAGTATCAGCC
CGTCATACTTGAAGCTAGACAGGCTTATCTTGGACAAGAAGAAGATCGCTTGGCCTCGCGCGCAGATCAG
TTGGAAGAATTTGTCCACTACGTGAAAGGCGAGATCACCAAGGTAGTCGGCAAATAACCCTCGAGCCACC
CATGACCAAAATCCCTTAACGTGAGTTACGCGTCGTTCCACTGAGCGTCAGACCCCGTAGAAAAGATCAA
AGGATCTTCTTGAGATCCTTTTTTTCTGCGCGTAATCTGCTGCTTGCAAACAAAAAAACCACCGCTACCA
GCGGTGGTTTGTTTGCCGGATCAAGAGCTACCAACTCTTTTTCCGAAGGTAACTGGCTTCAGCAGAGCGC
AGATACCAAATACTGTTCTTCTAGTGTAGCCGTAGTTAGGCCACCACTTCAAGAACTCTGTAGCACCGCC
TACATACCTCGCTCTGCTAATCCTGTTACCAGTGGCTGCTGCCAGTGGCGATAAGTCGTGTCTTACCGGG
TTGGACTCAAGACGATAGTTACCGGATAAGGCGCAGCGGTCGGGCTGAACGGGGGGTTCGTGCACACAGC
CCAGCTTGGAGCGAACGACCTACACCGAACTGAGATACCTACAGCGTGAGCTATGAGAAAGCGCCACGCT
TCCCGAAGGGAGAAAGGCGGACAGGTATCCGGTAAGCGGCAGGGTCGGAACAGGAGAGCGCACGAGGGAG
CTTCCAGGGGGAAACGCCTGGTATCTTTATAGTCCTGTCGGGTTTCGCCACCTCTGACTTGAGCGTCGAT
TTTTGTGATGCTCGTCAGGGGGGCGGAGCCTATGGAAAAACGCCAGCAACGCGGCCTTTTTACGGTTCCT
GGCCTTTTGCTGGCCTTTTGCTCACATGTTCTTTCCTGCGTTATCCCCTGATTCTGTGGATAACCGTATT
ACCGCCTTTGAGTGAGCTGATACCGCTCGCCGCAGCCGAACGACCGAGCGCAGCGAGTCAGTGAGCGAGG
AAGCGGAAGAGCGCCCAATACGCAAACCGCCTCTCCCCGCGCGTTGGCCGATTCATTAATGCAGCTGGCA
CGACAGGTTTCCCGACTGGAAAGCGGGCAGTGAGCGCAACGCAATTAATACGCGTACCGCTAGCCAGGAA
GAGTTTGTAGAAACGCAAAAAGGCCATCCGTCAGGATGGCCTTCTGCTTAGTTTGATGCCTGGCAGTTTA
TGGCGGGCGTCCTGCCCGCCACCCTCCGGGCCGTTGCTTCACAACGTTCAAATCCGCTCCCGGCGGATTT
GTCCTACTCAGGAGAGCGTTCACCGACAAACAACAGATAAAACGAAAGGCCCAGTCTTCCGACTGAGCCT
TTCGTTTTATTTGATGCCT
Features (pLannotate 1.2.2; 12 found; start..end, strand, type, name):
     38..74      -  CDS            lacZα (fragment): LacZα fragment of β-galactosidase; lacZ fragment
     91..186     +  protein_bind   attL3: mutant version of attL; recombination site for the Gateway® LR reaction LR Clonase™
    192..1547    +  CDS            IDH2: IDHP_HUMAN - Experimental evidence at protein level: Swiss-Prot protein existence level 1. Plays a role in intermediary metabolism and energy production. It may tightly associate or interact with the pyruvate dehydrogenase complex. From Homo sapiens (Human).
   1549..1648    -  protein_bind   attL2: mutant version of attL; recombination site for the Gateway® LR reaction LR Clonase™
   1666..1684    -  promoter       T7 promoter: promoter for bacteriophage T7 RNA polymerase
   1874..1897    +  promoter       Pc promoter (fragment): intI1 (promoter lies within the coding sequence); class 1 integron promoter
   2073..2129    +  CDS            GmR (fragment): gentamycin acetyltransferase; aacC1; confers resistance to gentamycin
   2136..2927    +  CDS            SmR: aminoglycoside adenylyltransferase (Murphy, 1985); aadA; confers resistance to spectinomycin and streptomycin
   3020..3608    +  rep_origin     ori: high-copy-number ColE1/pMB1/pBR322/pUC origin of replication
   3791..3883    +  CDS            lacI (fragment): lac repressor; lacI; The lac repressor binds to the lac operator to inhibit transcription in E. coli. This inhibition can be relieved by adding lactose or isopropyl-β-D-thiogalactopyranoside (IPTG).
   3938..3965    -  terminator     rrnB T2 terminator: transcription terminator T2 from the E. coli rrnB gene
   4097..4140    +  terminator     rrnB T1 terminator: Escherichia coli rrnB; transcription terminator T1 from the E. coli rrnB gene
