[The description below was written by a language model from this plasmid's Addgene catalogue record and pLannotate feature annotations shown in this document.]
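Description:
pDONR223_IDH2_p.G137E is a Gateway entry clone built on the Invitrogen pDONR223 backbone and carrying the human IDH2 open reading frame (mitochondrial NADP-dependent isocitrate dehydrogenase) with a G137E missense substitution. It belongs to the Target Accelerator Plasmid Collection, a set of cancer-associated variant alleles assembled for systematic functional testing of rare mutations. The plasmid is maintained in E. coli at high copy through a ColE1/pUC-type origin and is selected with spectinomycin via the aadA (SmR) aminoglycoside adenylyltransferase gene. A fragment of the class 1 integron Pc promoter and a remnant of a gentamicin resistance gene lie just upstream of that marker.

In the 4,149 nt sequenced record, the IDH2 coding sequence is flanked by two attL-type recombination sites. The annotation software labels these attL3 and attL2, although the upstream label may simply reflect the close similarity among attL variants. These sites allow the ORF to be moved by LR Clonase recombination into any compatible Gateway destination vector. The entry clone has no promoter driving the insert, so expression depends on the destination vector chosen. A T7 promoter sits outside the downstream att site on the opposite strand, and rrnB T1 and T2 terminators in the backbone insulate the cassette from read-through transcription. Short lacZα and lacI fragments are backbone remnants rather than functional genes. The depositor notes the insert is in the "open" configuration, with no stop codon directly after the coding sequence, so it can be fused in frame to C-terminal tags or reporters supplied by the destination vector. Its typical use is as a shuttle source for building expression constructs to compare this IDH2 variant with wild-type or other alleles.
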