Addgene plasmid #81407: pDONR223_IDH2_p.G137E
Purpose: Gateway Donor vector containing IDH2 , part of the Target Accelerator Plasmid Collection.
Depositing lab: Jesse Boehm & William Hahn & David Root. Depositing organization: Broad Institute. Publication: Systematic Functional Interrogation of Rare Cancer Variants Identifies Oncogenic Alleles. Kim E, Ilic N, Shrestha Y, Zou L, Kamburov A, Zhu C, Yang X, Lubonja R, Tran N, Nguyen C, Lawrence MS, Piccioni F, Bagul M, Doench JG, Chouinard CR, Wu X, Hogstrom L, Natoli T, Tamayo P, Horn H, Corsello SM, Lage K, Root DE, Subramanian A, Golub TR, Getz G, Boehm JS, Hahn WC. Cancer Discov. 2016 Jul;6(7):714-26. doi: 10.1158/2159-8290.CD-16-0160. Epub 2016 May 4. PubMed 27147599.
Backbone
  Vector backbone: pDONR223
  Backbone manufacturer: Invitrogen
  Backbone size w/o insert (bp): 2790
  Vector type: Gateway Entry vector
Growth in bacteria
  Bacterial resistance: Spectinomycin, 50 μg/mL
  Growth temperature: 37°C
  Growth strain: DH5alpha
  Copy number: High Copy
Gene/Insert
  Gene/Insert name: IDH2
  Species: H. sapiens (human)
  Mutation: G137E
  GenBank ID: NM_002168.3
  Entrez Gene: IDH2 (a.k.a. D2HGA2, ICD-M, IDH, IDH-2, IDHM, IDP, IDPM, mNADP-IDH)
  Promoter: None
  Cloning method: Gateway Cloning
  Sequencing primers: 5′ M13pUC-fwd; 3′ M13-Rev
Terms and licenses: Academic/Nonprofit Terms; Industry Terms: Not Available to Industry
Depositor comments: Open state: NO stop codon immediately follows insert
How to cite: pDONR223_IDH2_p.G137E was a gift from Jesse Boehm & William Hahn & David Root (Addgene plasmid # 81407 ; http://n2t.net/addgene:81407 ; RRID:Addgene_81407)
