>Addgene plasmid #81407 | pDONR223_IDH2_p.G137E | depositor partial sequence | sequence record 154726 | Insert sequence
ATGGCCGGCTACCTGCGGGTCGTGCGCTCGCTCTGCAGAGCCTCAGGCTCGCGGCCGGCCTGGGCGCCGG
CGGCCCTGACAGCCCCCACCTCGCAAGAGCAGCCGCGGCGCCACTATGCCGACAAAAGGATCAAGGTGGC
GAAGCCCGTGGTGGAGATGGATGGTGATGAGATGACCCGTATTATCTGGCAGTTCATCAAGGAGAAGCTC
ATCCTGCCCCACGTGGACATCCAGCTAAAGTATTTTGACCTCGGGCTCCCAAACCGTGACCAGACTGATG
ACCAGGTCACCATTGACTCTGCACTGGCCACCCAGAAGTACAGTGTGGCTGTCAAGTGTGCCACCATCAC
CCCTGATGAGGCCCGTGTGGAAGAGTTCAAGCTGAAGAAGATGTGGAAAAGTCCCAATGAAACTATCCGG
AACATCCTGGGGGGGACTGTCTTCCGGGAGCCCATCATCTGCAAAAACATCCCACGCCTAGTCCCTGGCT
GGACCAAGCCCATCACCATTGGCAGGCACGCCCATGGCGACCAGTACAAGGCCACAGACTTTGTGGCAGA
CCGGGCCGGCACTTTCAAAATGGTCTTCACCCCAAAAGATGGCAGTGGTGTCAAGGAGTGGGAAGTGTAC
AACTTCCCCGCAGGCGGCGTGGGCATGGGCATGTACAACACCGACGAGTCCATCTCAGGTTTTGCGCACA
GCTGCTTCCAGTATGCCATCCAGAAGAAATGGCCGCTGTACATGAGCACCAAGAACACCATACTGAAAGC
CTACGATGGGCGTTTCAAGGACATCTTCCAGGAGATCTTTGACAAGCACTATAAGACCGACTTCGACAAG
AATAAGATCTGGTATGAGCACCGGCTCATTGATGACATGGTGGCTCAGGTCCTCAAGTCTTCGGGTGGCT
TTGTGTGGGCCTGCAAGAACTATGACGGAGATGTGCAGTCAGACATCCTGGCCCAGGGCTTTGGCTCCCT
TGGCCTGATGACGTCCGTCCTGGTCTGCCCTGATGGGAAGACGATTGAGGCTGAGGCCGCTCATGGGACC
GTCACCCGCCACTATCGGGAGCACCAGAAGGGCCGGCCCACCAGCACCAACCCCATCGCCAGCATCTTTG
CCTGGACACGTGGCCTGGAGCACCGGGGGAAGCTGGATGGGAACCAAGACCTCATCAGGTTTGCCCAGAT
GCTGGAGAAGGTGTGCGTGGAGACGGTGGAGAGTGGAGCCATGACCAAGGACCTGGCGGGCTGCATTCAC
GGCCTCAGCAATGTGAAGCTGAACGAGCACTTCCTGAACACCACGGACTTCCTCGACACCATCAAGAGCA
ACCTGGACAGAGCCCTGGGCAGGCAG
